>Addgene plasmid #120519 | RL-Mos | addgene full sequence | sequence record 233809 | Addgene NGS Result
GATCTGCGCAGCACCATGGCCTGAAATAACCTCTGAAAGAGGAACTTGGTTAGGTACCTTCTGAGGCGGA
AAGAACCAGCTGTGGAATGTGTGTCAGTTAGGGTGTGGAAAGTCCCCAGGCTCCCCAGCAGGCAGAAGTA
TGCAAAGCATGCATCTCAATTAGTCAGCAACCAGGTGTGGAAAGTCCCCAGGCTCCCCAGCAGGCAGAAG
TATGCAAAGCATGCATCTCAATTAGTCAGCAACCATAGTCCCGCCCCTAACTCCGCCCATCCCGCCCCTA
ACTCCGCCCAGTTCCGCCCATTCTCCGCCCCATGGCTGACTAATTTTTTTTATTTATGCAGAGGCCGAGG
CCGCCTCGGCCTCTGAGCTATTCCAGAAGTAGTGAGGAGGCTTTTTTGGAGGCCTAGGCTTTTGCAAAAA
GCTTGATTCTTCTGACACAACAGTCTCGAACTTAAGCTGCAGAAGTTGGTCGTGAGGCACTGGGCAGGTA
AGTATCAAGGTTACAAGACAGGTTTAAGGAGACCAATAGAAACTGGGCTTGTCGAGACAGAGAAGACTCT
TGCGTTTCTGATAGGCACCTATTGGTCTTACTGACATCCACTTTGCCTTTCTCTCCACAGGTGTCCACTC
CCAGTTCAATTACAGCTCTTAAGGCTAGAGTACTTAATACGACTCACTATAGGCTAGCCACCATGGCTTC
CAAGGTGTACGACCCCGAGCAACGCAAACGCATGATCACTGGGCCTCAGTGGTGGGCTCGCTGCAAGCAA
ATGAACGTGCTGGACTCCTTCATCAACTACTATGATTCCGAGAAGCACGCCGAGAACGCCGTGATTTTTC
TGCATGGTAACGCTGCCTCCAGCTACCTGTGGAGGCACGTCGTGCCTCACATCGAGCCCGTGGCTAGATG
CATCATCCCTGATCTGATCGGAATGGGTAAGTCCGGCAAGAGCGGGAATGGCTCATATCGCCTCCTGGAT
CACTACAAGTACCTCACCGCTTGGTTCGAGCTGCTGAACCTTCCAAAGAAAATCATCTTTGTGGGCCACG
ACTGGGGGGCTTGTCTGGCCTTTCACTACTCCTACGAGCACCAAGACAAGATCAAGGCCATCGTCCATGC
TGAGAGTGTCGTGGACGTGATCGAGTCCTGGGACGAGTGGCCTGACATCGAGGAGGATATCGCCCTGATC
AAGAGCGAAGAGGGCGAGAAAATGGTGCTTGAGAATAACTTCTTCGTCGAGACCATGCTCCCAAGCAAGA
TCATGCGGAAACTGGAGCCTGAGGAGTTCGCTGCCTACCTGGAGCCATTCAAGGAGAAGGGCGAGGTTAG
ACGGCCTACCCTCTCCTGGCCTCGCGAGATCCCTCTCGTTAAGGGAGGCAAGCCCGACGTCGTCCAGATT
GTCCGCAACTACAACGCCTACCTTCGGGCCAGCGACGATCTGCCTAAGATGTTCATCGAGTCCGACCCTG
GGTTCTTTTCCAACGCTATTGTCGAGGGAGCTAAGAAGTTCCCTAACACCGAGTTCGTGAAGGTGAAGGG
CCTCCACTTCAGCCAGGAGGACGCTCCAGATGAAATGGGTAAGTACATCAAGAGCTTCGTGGAGCGCGTG
CTGAAGAACGAGCAGTAATTCTAGACTGGGAACAGGTATGTCTGATGCATAGGCTGGGCTCTGGAGGGTT
TGGCTCGGTGTATAAAGCCACTTACCACGGTGTTCCTGTGGCCATCAAGCAAGTAAACAAGTGCACCAAG
GACCTACGTGCATCCCAGCGGAGTTTCTGGGCTGAACTGAACATTGCAAGACTACGCCACGACAACATAG
TTCGGGTTGTGGCTGCCAGCACGCGCACGCCCGAAGACTCCAACAGCCTAGGTACCATAATCATGGAGTT
TGGGGGCAACGTGACTCTACACCAAGTCATCTACGGTGCCACCCGCTCACCGGAGCCTCTCAGCTGCAGA
GAACAACTGAGTTTGGGGAAGTGCGGCCGCTTCGAGCAGACATGATAAGATACATTGATGAGTTTGGACA
AACCACAACTAGAATGCAGTGAAAAAAATGCTTTATTTGTGAAATTTGTGATGCTATTGCTTTATTTGTA
ACCATTATAAGCTGCAATAAACAAGTTAACAACAACAATTGCATTCATTTTATGTTTCAGGTTCAGGGGG
AGGTGTGGGAGGTTTTTTAAAGCAAGTAAAACCTCTACAAATGTGGTAAAATCGATAAGGATCCAGGTGG
CACTTTTCGGGGAAATGTGCGCGGAACCCCTATTTGTTTATTTTTCTAAATACATTCAAATATGTATCCG
CTCATGAGACAATAACCCTGATAAATGCTTCAATAATATTGAAAAAGGAAGAGTATGAGTATTCAACATT
TCCGTGTCGCCCTTATTCCCTTTTTTGCGGCATTTTGCCTTCCTGTTTTTGCTCACCCAGAAACGCTGGT
GAAAGTAAAAGATGCTGAAGATCAGTTGGGTGCACGAGTGGGTTACATCGAACTGGATCTCAACAGCGGT
AAGATCCTTGAGAGTTTTCGCCCCGAAGAACGTTTTCCAATGATGAGCACTTTTAAAGTTCTGCTATGTG
GCGCGGTATTATCCCGTATTGACGCCGGGCAAGAGCAACTCGGTCGCCGCATACACTATTCTCAGAATGA
CTTGGTTGAGTACTCACCAGTCACAGAAAAGCATCTTACGGATGGCATGACAGTAAGAGAATTATGCAGT
GCTGCCATAACCATGAGTGATAACACTGCGGCCAACTTACTTCTGACAACGATCGGAGGACCGAAGGAGC
TAACCGCTTTTTTGCACAACATGGGGGATCATGTAACTCGCCTTGATCGTTGGGAACCGGAGCTGAATGA
AGCCATACCAAACGACGAGCGTGACACCACGATGCCTGTAGCAATGGCAACAACGTTGCGCAAACTATTA
ACTGGCGAACTACTTACTCTAGCTTCCCGGCAACAATTAATAGACTGGATGGAGGCGGATAAAGTTGCAG
GACCACTTCTGCGCTCGGCCCTTCCGGCTGGCTGGTTTATTGCTGATAAATCTGGAGCCGGTGAGCGTGG
GTCTCGCGGTATCATTGCAGCACTGGGGCCAGATGGTAAGCCCTCCCGTATCGTAGTTATCTACACGACG
GGGAGTCAGGCAACTATGGATGAACGAAATAGACAGATCGCTGAGATAGGTGCCTCACTGATTAAGCATT
GGTAACTGTCAGACCAAGTTTACTCATATATACTTTAGATTGATTTAAAACTTCATTTTTAATTTAAAAG
GATCTAGGTGAAGATCCTTTTTGATAATCTCATGACCAAAATCCCTTAACGTGAGTTTTCGTTCCACTGA
GCGTCAGACCCCGTAGAAAAGATCAAAGGATCTTCTTGAGATCCTTTTTTTCTGCGCGTAATCTGCTGCT
TGCAAACAAAAAAACCACCGCTACCAGCGGTGGTTTGTTTGCCGGATCAAGAGCTACCAACTCTTTTTCC
GAAGGTAACTGGCTTCAGCAGAGCGCAGATACCAAATACTGTTCTTCTAGTGTAGCCGTAGTTAGGCCAC
CACTTCAAGAACTCTGTAGCACCGCCTACATACCTCGCTCTGCTAATCCTGTTACCAGTGGCTGCTGCCA
GTGGCGATAAGTCGTGTCTTACCGGGTTGGACTCAAGACGATAGTTACCGGATAAGGCGCAGCGGTCGGG
CTGAACGGGGGGTTCGTGCACACAGCCCAGCTTGGAGCGAACGACCTACACCGAACTGAGATACCTACAG
CGTGAGCTATGAGAAAGCGCCACGCTTCCCGAAGGGAGAAAGGCGGACAGGTATCCGGTAAGCGGCAGGG
TCGGAACAGGAGAGCGCACGAGGGAGCTTCCAGGGGGAAACGCCTGGTATCTTTATAGTCCTGTCGGGTT
TCGCCACCTCTGACTTGAGCGTCGATTTTTGTGATGCTCGTCAGGGGGGCGGAGCCTATGGAAAAACGCC
AGCAACGCGGCCTTTTTACGGTTCCTGGCCTTTTGCTGGCCTTTTGCTCACATGGCTCGACA
Features (pLannotate 1.2.2; 10 found; start..end, strand, type, name):
     61..418     +  promoter       SV40 promoter: SV40 enhancer and early promoter
    488..620     +  intron         chimeric intron: chimera between introns from human β-globin and immunoglobulin heavy chain genes
    665..683     +  promoter       T7 promoter: promoter for bacteriophage T7 RNA polymerase
    693..1628    +  CDS            hRluc: Renilla luciferase human codon-optimized
   1631..1984    +  CDS            MOS (fragment): MOS_HUMAN - Experimental evidence at protein level: Swiss-Prot protein existence level 1. From Homo sapiens (Human).
   2006..2127    -  polyA_signal   SV40 poly(A) signal: SV40 polyadenylation signal
   2150..2218    -  CDS            large T antigen (fragment): large T antigen from SV40 (simian virus 40)
   2260..2364    +  promoter       AmpR promoter: bla
   2365..3225    +  CDS            AmpR: β-lactamase; bla; confers resistance to ampicillin, carbenicillin, and related antibiotics
   3396..3984    +  rep_origin     ori: high-copy-number ColE1/pMB1/pBR322/pUC origin of replication
