[The description below was written by a language model from this plasmid's Addgene catalogue record and pLannotate feature annotations shown in this document.]
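Description:
RL-Mos is a mammalian Renilla luciferase reporter plasmid built on the phRL-SV40 backbone, with a sequenced length of about 4.05 kb. It is maintained in E. coli as a high-copy plasmid through a ColE1/pUC-type origin of replication and is selected with ampicillin via the β-lactamase (AmpR) gene and its native bla promoter. No mammalian selection marker is annotated, which fits a plasmid meant for transient transfection.

The expression cassette is driven by the SV40 enhancer and early promoter, followed by a chimeric β-globin/immunoglobulin heavy chain intron that generally improves transcript processing and expression. A T7 promoter sits just upstream of the coding region and would allow in vitro transcription. The reporter is human codon-optimized Renilla luciferase (hRluc), and a roughly 350 bp segment of Mos sequence lies immediately downstream of it. The depositor states that the luciferase is fused with the Mos gene. The catalogue lists the species as mouse (Mos, also called c-mos), while the automated annotation matched this segment to human MOS, most likely because of sequence homology rather than a true human origin. Only a fragment of Mos is annotated, not a full-length gene. The record does not state whether the fusion is translational or simply places Mos sequence within the reporter transcript, and the cloning sites are not recorded. The cassette ends with an SV40 polyadenylation signal; the adjacent short large T antigen fragment is part of that same SV40-derived region.

The stated purpose is simply a Renilla luciferase reporter. Carrying Mos sequence on the luciferase transcript would let Renilla activity report on effects directed at that sequence, but the record does not describe the specific assay.
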