Addgene plasmid #120519: RL-Mos
Purpose: Renilla luciferase reporter
Depositing lab: Petr Svoboda. Depositing organization: Institute of Molecular Genetics of the Czech Academy of Sciences.
Backbone
  Vector backbone: phRL-SV40
  Vector type: Luciferase
Growth in bacteria
  Bacterial resistance: Ampicillin, 100 μg/mL
  Growth temperature: 37°C
  Growth strain: DH5alpha
  Copy number: High Copy
Gene/Insert
  Gene/Insert name: Renilla luciferase (alt name: Mos)
  Species: M. musculus (mouse), Synthetic
  Entrez Gene: Mos (a.k.a. c-mos)
  Cloning method: Restriction Enzyme; 5′ cloning site Unknown (unknown if destroyed); 3′ cloning site Unknown (unknown if destroyed)
Terms and licenses: Academic/Nonprofit Terms; Industry Terms: Not Available to Industry
Depositor comments: luciferase is fused with Mos gene
How to cite: RL-Mos was a gift from Petr Svoboda (Addgene plasmid # 120519 ; http://n2t.net/addgene:120519 ; RRID:Addgene_120519)
